Addgene plasmid #206374: pHAGE2-TetO-GFP-mSox2
Purpose: Expresses EGFP fused mouse SOX2 in mammalian cells, for lentivirus generation.
Depositing lab: Ralf Jauch. Depositing organization: University of Hong Kong. Publication: Evaluation of the determinants for improved pluripotency induction and maintenance by engineered SOX17. Hu H, Ho DHH, Tan DS, MacCarthy CM, Yu CH, Weng M, Scholer HR, Jauch R. Nucleic Acids Res. 2023 Aug 23:gkad597. doi: 10.1093/nar/gkad597. PubMed 37607832.
Backbone
  Vector backbone: pHAGE2-TetO
  Vector type: Lentiviral
Growth in bacteria
  Bacterial resistance: Ampicillin, 100 μg/mL
  Growth temperature: 37°C
  Growth strain: NEB Stable
  Copy number: High Copy
Gene/Insert
  Gene/Insert name: Sox2
  Species: M. musculus (mouse)
  Entrez Gene: Sox2 (a.k.a. Sox-2, lcc, ysb)
  Tag / fusion protein: EGFP (N terminal on insert)
  Cloning method: Gibson Cloning
Terms and licenses: Academic/Nonprofit Terms; Industry Terms: Not Available to Industry
How to cite: pHAGE2-TetO-GFP-mSox2 was a gift from Ralf Jauch (Addgene plasmid # 206374 ; http://n2t.net/addgene:206374 ; RRID:Addgene_206374)
