[The description below was written by a language model from this plasmid's Addgene catalogue record and pLannotate feature annotations shown in this document.]
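Description:
pHAGE2-TetO-GFP-mSox2 is an HIV-1-derived lentiviral transfer plasmid of about 8 kb, built on the pHAGE2-TetO backbone, for producing virus that delivers a tetracycline-regulated EGFP–mouse SOX2 fusion into mammalian cells. In bacteria it is maintained through a high-copy ColE1/pUC-type origin and selected with ampicillin via the β-lactamase gene. The backbone also carries remnants of lac regulatory sequences, an SV40 origin fragment and an SV40 poly(A) fragment outside the viral region.

The viral portion contains a truncated 5' LTR, the Ψ packaging signal with an adjoining gag fragment, the Rev response element for Rev-dependent nuclear export of the genomic RNA, and the cPPT/CTS. Downstream lies the expression cassette. A tetracycline response element with tet operator repeats joined to a minimal CMV promoter drives a GFP coding sequence followed by the mouse Sox2 open reading frame, which gives the N-terminal tag stated in the record. The automated annotation labels the GFP as an EGFP derivative, whereas the catalogue calls it EGFP. A WPRE follows the fusion to enhance transcript stability and expression. The 3' LTR is annotated as the self-inactivating ΔU3 type and contains a loxP site. After reverse transcription this site would be copied into both LTRs, in principle allowing Cre-mediated excision of the integrated provirus.

Because the promoter is Tet-responsive, expression requires a tetracycline-controlled transactivator, which this plasmid does not encode and must be supplied separately. No mammalian selection marker is annotated, so the GFP fusion itself serves to identify expressing cells. The associated work concerns pluripotency induction and maintenance by SOX factors, consistent with use in inducible reprogramming experiments.
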