Features (pLannotate 1.2.2; 27 found; start..end, strand, type, name):
    377..634     +  LTR            5' LTR (truncated): truncated 5' long terminal repeat (LTR) from HIV-1
    681..806     +  misc_feature   HIV-1 Ψ: packaging signal of human immunodeficiency virus type 1
    790..1128    +  CDS            HIV-1 gag (fragment): gag protein from human immunodeficiency virus 1; gag
   1303..1536    +  misc_feature   RRE: The Rev response element (RRE) of HIV-1 allows for Rev-dependent mRNA export from the nucleus to the cytoplasm.
   1913..2013    +  CDS            Rev (fragment): human immunodeficiency virus 1 (HIV-1) Rev protein; rev; enhances nuclear export of unspliced and incompletely spliced viral mRNAs
   2058..2175    +  misc_feature   cPPT/CTS: central polypurine tract and central termination sequence of HIV-1
   2217..2237    -  promoter       SV40 promoter (fragment): SV40 enhancer and early promoter
   2251..2494    +  protein_bind   tetracycline response element (fragment): contains seven copies of the tetracycline operator tetO tetracycline repressor TetR
   2507..2574    +  promoter       tight TRE promoter (fragment): Tet-responsive promoter PTight, consisting of seven tet operator sequences followed by the minimal CMV promoter
   2649..3365    +  CDS            SiriusGFP: enhanced GFP (EGFP) derivative that exhibits robust folding and enhanced photostability (Zhong et al., 2019) mammalian codon-optimized
   3408..4364    +  CDS            Sox2: SOX2_MOUSE - Also known as Sox-2. Experimental evidence at protein level: Swiss-Prot protein existence level 1. Transcription factor that forms a trimeric complex with POU5F1 (OCT3/4) on DNA and controls the expression of a number of genes involved in embryonic development such as YES1, FGF4, UTF1 and ZFP206 (PubMed:15863505, PubMed:17097055, PubMed:19740739). Binds to the proximal enhancer region of NANOG (PubMed:15863505). Critical for early embryogenesis and for embryonic stem cell pluripotency (By similarity). Downstream SRRT target that mediates the promotion of neural stem cell self-rene
   4387..4975    +  misc_feature   WPRE: woodchuck hepatitis virus posttranscriptional regulatory element
   5028..5047    +  misc_feature   cPPT/CTS (fragment): central polypurine tract and central termination sequence of HIV-1
   5049..5084    +  LTR            3' LTR (ΔU3) (fragment): self-inactivating 3' long terminal repeat (LTR) from HIV-1
   5105..5138    +  protein_bind   loxP: Cre-mediated recombination occurs in the 8-bp core sequence (GCATACAT). Cre recombinase
   5157..5337    +  LTR            5' LTR (truncated): truncated 5' long terminal repeat (LTR) from HIV-1
   5470..5574    +  promoter       AmpR promoter: bla
   5575..6435    +  CDS            AmpR: β-lactamase; bla; confers resistance to ampicillin, carbenicillin, and related antibiotics
   6606..7194    +  rep_origin     ori: high-copy-number ColE1/pMB1/pBR322/pUC origin of replication
   7377..7431    +  CDS            lacI (fragment): lac repressor; lacI; The lac repressor binds to the lac operator to inhibit transcription in E. coli. This inhibition can be relieved by adding lactose or isopropyl-β-D-thiogalactopyranoside (IPTG).
   7437..7530    +  rep_origin     SV40 ori (fragment): SV40 origin of replication
   7555..7592    +  CDS            lacI (fragment): lac repressor; lacI; The lac repressor binds to the lac operator to inhibit transcription in E. coli. This inhibition can be relieved by adding lactose or isopropyl-β-D-thiogalactopyranoside (IPTG).
   7605..7626    +  protein_bind   CAP binding site: CAP binding activates transcription in the presence of cAMP. E. coli catabolite activator protein
   7641..7671    +  promoter       lac promoter: promoter for the E. coli lac operon
   7679..7695    +  protein_bind   lac operator: The lac repressor binds to the lac operator to inhibit transcription in E. coli. This inhibition can be relieved by adding lactose or isopropyl-β-D-thiogalactopyranoside (IPTG). lac repressor encoded by lacI
   7729..7812    +  polyA_signal   SV40 poly(A) signal (fragment): SV40 polyadenylation signal
   7979..329     +  CDS            nef (fragment) (across the origin): NEF_HV1BR - Experimental evidence at protein level: Swiss-Prot protein existence level 1. Extracellular Nef protein targets CD4(+) T-lymphocytes for apoptosis by interacting with CXCR4 surface receptors (PubMed:14990729). From Human immunodeficiency virus type 1 group M subtype B (isolate BRU/LAI) (HIV-1).
>Addgene plasmid #206374 | pHAGE2-TetO-GFP-mSox2 | addgene full sequence | sequence record 410022 | Addgene NGS Result
TGGAAGGGCTAATTCACTCCCAAAGAAGACAAGATATCCTTGATCTGTGGATCTACCACACACAAGGCTA
CTTCCCTGATTAGCAGAACTACACACCAGGGCCAGGGGTCAGATATCCACTGACCTTTGGATGGTGCTAC
AAGCTAGTACCAGTTGAGCCAGATAAGGTAGAAGAGGCCAATAAAGGAGAGAACACCAGCTTGTTACACC
CTGTGAGCCTGCATGGGATGGATGACCCGGAGAGAGAAGTGTTAGAGTGGAGGTTTGACAGCCGCCTAGC
ATTTCATCACGTGGCCCGAGAGCTGCATCCGGAGTACTTCAAGAACTGCTGATATCGAGCTTGCTACAAG
GGACTTTCCGCTGGGGACTTTCCAGGGAGGCGTGGCCTGGGCGGGACTGGGGAGTGGCGAGCCCTCAGAT
CCTGCATATAAGCAGCTGCTTTTTGCCTGTACTGGGTCTCTCTGGTTAGACCAGATCTGAGCCTGGGAGC
TCTCTGGCTAACTAGGGAACCCACTGCTTAAGCCTCAATAAAGCTTGCCTTGAGTGCTTCAAGTAGTGTG
TGCCCGTCTGTTGTGTGACTCTGGTAACTAGAGATCCCTCAGACCCTTTTAGTCAGTGTGGAAAATCTCT
AGCAGTGGCGCCCGAACAGGGACTTGAAAGCGAAAGGGAAACCAGAGGAGCTCTCTCGACGCAGGACTCG
GCTTGCTGAAGCGCGCACGGCAAGAGGCGAGGGGCGGCGACTGGTGAGTACGCCAAAAATTTTGACTAGC
GGAGGCTAGAAGGAGAGAGATGGGTGCGAGAGCGTCAGTATTAAGCGGGGGAGAATTAGATCGCGATGGG
AAAAAATTCGGTTAAGGCCAGGGGGAAAGAAAAAATATAAATTAAAACATATAGTATGGGCAAGCAGGGA
GCTAGAACGATTCGCAGTTAATCCTGGCCTGTTAGAAACATCAGAAGGCTGTAGACAAATACTGGGACAG
CTACAACCATCCCTTCAGACAGGATCAGAAGAACTTAGATCATTATATAATACAGTAGCAACCCTCTATT
GTGTGCATCAAAGGATAGAGATAAAAGACACCAAGGAAGCTTTAGACAAGATAGAGGAAGAGCAAAACAA
AAGTAAGACCACCGCACAGCAAGCGGCCGGCCGCTGATCTTCAGACCTGGAGGAGGAGATATGAGGGACA
ATTGGAGAAGTGAATTATATAAATATAAAGTAGTAAAAATTGAACCATTAGGAGTAGCACCCACCAAGGC
AAAGAGAAGAGTGGTGCAGAGAGAAAAAAGAGCAGTGGGAATAGGAGCTTTGTTCCTTGGGTTCTTGGGA
GCAGCAGGAAGCACTATGGGCGCAGCGTCAATGACGCTGACGGTACAGGCCAGACAATTATTGTCTGGTA
TAGTGCAGCAGCAGAACAATTTGCTGAGGGCTATTGAGGCGCAACAGCATCTGTTGCAACTCACAGTCTG
GGGCATCAAGCAGCTCCAGGCAAGAATCCTGGCTGTGGAAAGATACCTAAAGGATCAACAGCTCCTGGGG
ATTTGGGGTTGCTCTGGAAAACTCATTTGCACCACTGCTGTGCCTTGGAATGCTAGTTGGAGTAATAAAT
CTCTGGAACAGATTTGGAATCACACGACCTGGATGGAGTGGGACAGAGAAATTAACAATTACACAAGCTT
AATACACTCCTTAATTGAAGAATCGCAAAACCAGCAAGAAAAGAATGAACAAGAATTATTGGAATTAGAT
AAATGGGCAAGTTTGTGGAATTGGTTTAACATAACAAATTGGCTGTGGTATATAAAATTATTCATAATGA
TAGTAGGAGGCTTGGTAGGTTTAAGAATAGTTTTTGCTGTACTTTCTATAGTGAATAGAGTTAGGCAGGG
ATATTCACCATTATCGTTTCAGACCCACCTCCCAACCCCGAGGGGACCCGACAGGCCCGAAGGAATAGAA
GAAGAAGGTGGAGAGAGAGACAGAGACAGATCCATTCGATTAGTGAACGGATCTCGACGGTATCGCCGAA
TTCACAAATGGCAGTATTCATCCACAATTTTAAAAGAAAAGGGGGGATTGGGGGGTACAGTGCAGGGGAA
AGAATAGTAGACATAATAGCAACAGACATACAAACTAAAGAATTACAAAAACAAATTACAAAAATTCAAA
ATTTTCGGGTTTATTACAGGGACAGCAGAGATCCAGTTTGGACTAGTCCACACCCTAACTGACACACTCG
AGTTTACCACTCCCTATCAGTGATAGAGAAAAGTGAAAGTCGAGTTTACCACTCCCTATCAGTGATAGAG
AAAAGTGAAAGTCGAGTTTACCACTCCCTATCAGTGATAGAGAAAAGTGAAAGTCGAGTTTACCACTCCC
TATCAGTGATAGAGAAAAGTGAAAGTCGAGTTTACCACTCCCTATCAGTGATAGAGAAAAGTGAAAGTCG
AGTTTACCACTCCCTATCAGTGATAGAGAAAAGTGAAAGTCGAGCTCGGTACCCGGGTCGAGGTAGGCAT
GTACGGTGGGAGGCCTATATAAGCAGAGCTCGTTTAGTGAACCGTCAGATCGCCTGGAGACGCCATCCAC
GCTGTTTTGACCTCCATAGAAGACACCGGGACCGATCCAGCCTGCGGCCACCACCGGTATGGTGAGCAAG
GGCGAGGAGCTGTTCACCGGGGTGGTGCCCATCCTGGTCGAGCTGGACGGCGACGTAAACGGCCACAAGT
TCAGCGTGCGCGGCGAGGGCGAGGGCGATGCCACCAACGGCAAGCTGACCCTGAAGTTCATCTGCACCAC
CGGCAAGCTGCCCGTGCCCTGGCCCACCCTCGTGACCACCCTGACCTACGGCGTGCAGTGCTTCAGCCGC
TACCCCGACCACATGAAGCAGCACGACTTCTTCAAGTCCGCCATGCCCGAAGGCTACGTCCAGGAGCGCA
CCATCTCCTTCAAGGACGACGGCACCTACAAGACCCGCGCCGAGGTGAAGTTCGAGGGCGACACCCTGGT
GAACCGCATCGAGCTGAAGGGCATCGACTTCAAGGAGGACGGCAACATCCTGGGGCACAAGCTGGAGTAC
AACTTCAACAGCCACAACGTCTATATCACGGCCGACAAGCAGAAGAACGGCATCAAGGCGAACTTCAAGA
TCCGCCACAACGTCGAGGACGGCAGCGTGCAGCTCGCCGACCACTACCAGCAGAACACCCCCATCGGCGA
CGGCCCCGTGCTGCTGCCCGACAACCACTACCTGAGCACCCAGTCCAAGCTGAGCAAAGACCCCAACGAG
AAGCGCGATCACATGGTCCTGCTGGAGTTCGTGACCGCCGCCGGGATCACTCTCGGCATGGACGAGCTGT
ACAAGGGTGCACCGGGTTCTGCGGGTTCTGCCGCAGGTGGATCCGGTATGTATAACATGATGGAGACGGA
GCTGAAGCCGCCGGGCCCGCAGCAAGCTTCGGGGGGCGGCGGCGGAGGAGGCAACGCCACGGCGGCGGCG
ACCGGCGGCAACCAGAAGAACAGCCCGGACCGCGTCAAGAGGCCCATGAACGCCTTCATGGTATGGTCCC
GGGGGCAGCGGCGTAAGATGGCCCAGGAGAACCCCAAGATGCACAACTCGGAGATCAGCAAGCGCCTGGG
CGCGGAGTGGAAACTTTTGTCCGAGACCGAGAAGCGGCCGTTCATCGACGAGGCCAAGCGGCTGCGCGCT
CTGCACATGAAGGAGCACCCGGATTATAAATACCGGCCGCGGCGGAAAACCAAGACGCTCATGAAGAAGG
ATAAGTACACGCTTCCCGGAGGCTTGCTGGCCCCCGGCGGGAACAGCATGGCGAGCGGGGTTGGGGTGGG
CGCCGGCCTGGGTGCGGGCGTGAACCAGCGCATGGACAGCTACGCGCACATGAACGGCTGGAGCAACGGC
AGCTACAGCATGATGCAGGAGCAGCTGGGCTACCCGCAGCACCCGGGCCTCAACGCTCACGGCGCGGCAC
AGATGCAACCGATGCACCGCTACGACGTCAGCGCCCTGCAGTACAACTCCATGACCAGCTCGCAGACCTA
CATGAACGGCTCGCCCACCTACAGCATGTCCTACTCGCAGCAGGGCACCCCCGGTATGGCGCTGGGCTCC
ATGGGCTCTGTGGTCAAGTCCGAGGCCAGCTCCAGCCCCCCCGTGGTTACCTCTTCCTCCCACTCCAGGG
CGCCCTGCCAGGCCGGGGACCTCCGGGACATGATCAGCATGTACCTCCCCGGCGCCGAGGTGCCGGAGCC
CGCTGCGCCCAGTAGACTGCACATGGCCCAGCACTACCAGAGCGGCCCGGTGCCCGGCACGGCCATTAAC
GGCACACTGCCCCTGTCGCACATGTGAGTCGACATCGATAGATCCTAATCAACCTCTGGATTACAAAATT
TGTGAAAGATTGACTGGTATTCTTAACTATGTTGCTCCTTTTACGCTATGTGGATACGCTGCTTTAATGC
CTTTGTATCATGCTATTGCTTCCCGTATGGCTTTCATTTTCTCCTCCTTGTATAAATCCTGGTTGCTGTC
TCTTTATGAGGAGTTGTGGCCCGTTGTCAGGCAACGTGGCGTGGTGTGCACTGTGTTTGCTGACGCAACC
CCCACTGGTTGGGGCATTGCCACCACCTGTCAGCTCCTTTCCGGGACTTTCGCTTTCCCCCTCCCTATTG
CCACGGCGGAACTCATCGCCGCCTGCCTTGCCCGCTGCTGGACAGGGGCTCGGCTGTTGGGCACTGACAA
TTCCGTGGTGTTGTCGGGGAAATCATCGTCCTTTCCTTGGCTGCTCGCCTGTGTTGCCACCTGGATTCTG
CGCGGGACGTCCTTCTGCTACGTCCCTTCGGCCCTCAATCCAGCGGACCTTCCTTCCCGCGGCCTGCTGC
CGGCTCTGCGGCCTCTTCCGCGTCTTCGCCTTCGCCCTCAGACGAGTCGGATCTCCCTTTGGGCCGCCTC
CCCGCCTGGTACCTTTAAGACCAATGACTTACAAGGCAGCTGTAGATCTTAGCCACTTTTTAAAAGAAAA
GGGGGGACTGGAAGGGCTAATTCACTCCCAACGAAGACAAGATCACCTGCAGGACAGGCGCGCCATAACT
TCGTATAGCATACATTATACGAAGTTATCTGCTTTTTGCTTGTACTGGGTCTCTCTGGTTAGACCAGATC
TGAGCCTGGGAGCTCTCTGGCTAACTAGGGAACCCACTGCTTAAGCCTCAATAAAGCTTGCCTTGAGTGC
TTCAAGTAGTGTGTGCCCGTCTGTTGTGTGACTCTGGTAACTAGAGATCCCTCAGACCCTTTTAGTCAGT
GTGGAAAATCTCTAGCACCCGGGCGATTAAGGAAAGGGCTAGATCATTCTTGAAGACGAAAGGGCCTCGT
GATACGCCTATTTTTATAGGTTAATGTCATGATAATAATGGTTTCTTAGACGTCAGGTGGCACTTTTCGG
GGAAATGTGCGCGGAACCCCTATTTGTTTATTTTTCTAAATACATTCAAATATGTATCCGCTCATGAGAC
AATAACCCTGATAAATGCTTCAATAATATTGAAAAAGGAAGAGTATGAGTATTCAACATTTCCGTGTCGC
CCTTATTCCCTTTTTTGCGGCATTTTGCCTTCCTGTTTTTGCTCACCCAGAAACGCTGGTGAAAGTAAAA
GATGCTGAAGATCAGTTGGGTGCACGAGTGGGTTACATCGAACTGGATCTCAACAGCGGTAAGATCCTTG
AGAGTTTTCGCCCCGAAGAACGTTTTCCAATGATGAGCACTTTTAAAGTTCTGCTATGTGGCGCGGTATT
ATCCCGTGTTGACGCCGGGCAAGAGCAACTCGGTCGCCGCATACACTATTCTCAGAATGACTTGGTTGAG
TACTCACCAGTCACAGAAAAGCATCTTACGGATGGCATGACAGTAAGAGAATTATGCAGTGCTGCCATAA
CCATGAGTGATAACACTGCGGCCAACTTACTTCTGACAACGATCGGAGGACCGAAGGAGCTAACCGCTTT
TTTGCACAACATGGGGGATCATGTAACTCGCCTTGATCGTTGGGAACCGGAGCTGAATGAAGCCATACCA
AACGACGAGCGTGACACCACGATGCCTGTAGCAATGGCAACAACGTTGCGCAAACTATTAACTGGCGAAC
TACTTACTCTAGCTTCCCGGCAACAATTAATAGACTGGATGGAGGCGGATAAAGTTGCAGGACCACTTCT
GCGCTCGGCCCTTCCGGCTGGCTGGTTTATTGCTGATAAATCTGGAGCCGGTGAGCGTGGGTCTCGCGGT
ATCATTGCAGCACTGGGGCCAGATGGTAAGCCCTCCCGTATCGTAGTTATCTACACGACGGGGAGTCAGG
CAACTATGGATGAACGAAATAGACAGATCGCTGAGATAGGTGCCTCACTGATTAAGCATTGGTAACTGTC
AGACCAAGTTTACTCATATATACTTTAGATTGATTTAAAACTTCATTTTTAATTTAAAAGGATCTAGGTG
AAGATCCTTTTTGATAATCTCATGACCAAAATCCCTTAACGTGAGTTTTCGTTCCACTGAGCGTCAGACC
CCGTAGAAAAGATCAAAGGATCTTCTTGAGATCCTTTTTTTCTGCGCGTAATCTGCTGCTTGCAAACAAA
AAAACCACCGCTACCAGCGGTGGTTTGTTTGCCGGATCAAGAGCTACCAACTCTTTTTCCGAAGGTAACT
GGCTTCAGCAGAGCGCAGATACCAAATACTGTTCTTCTAGTGTAGCCGTAGTTAGGCCACCACTTCAAGA
ACTCTGTAGCACCGCCTACATACCTCGCTCTGCTAATCCTGTTACCAGTGGCTGCTGCCAGTGGCGATAA
GTCGTGTCTTACCGGGTTGGACTCAAGACGATAGTTACCGGATAAGGCGCAGCGGTCGGGCTGAACGGGG
GGTTCGTGCACACAGCCCAGCTTGGAGCGAACGACCTACACCGAACTGAGATACCTACAGCGTGAGCTAT
GAGAAAGCGCCACGCTTCCCGAAGGGAGAAAGGCGGACAGGTATCCGGTAAGCGGCAGGGTCGGAACAGG
AGAGCGCACGAGGGAGCTTCCAGGGGGAAACGCCTGGTATCTTTATAGTCCTGTCGGGTTTCGCCACCTC
TGACTTGAGCGTCGATTTTTGTGATGCTCGTCAGGGGGGCGGAGCCTATGGAAAAACGCCAGCAACGCGG
CCTTTTTACGGTTCCTGGCCTTTTGCTGGCCTTTTGCTCACATGTTCTTTCCTGCGTTATCCCCTGATTC
TGTGGATAACCGTATTACCGCCTTTGAGTGAGCTGATACCGCTCGCCGCAGCCGAACGACCGAGCGCAGC
GAGTCAGTGAGCGAGGAAGCGGAAGAGCGCCCAATACGCAAACCGCCTCTCCCCGCGCGTTGGCCGATTC
ATTAATGCAGCAAGCTCATGGCTGACTAATTTTTTTTATTTATGCAGAGGCCGAGGCCGCCTCGGCCTCT
GAGCTATTCCAGAAGTAGTGAGGAGGCTTTTTTGGAGGCCTAGGCTTTTGCAAAAAGCTCCCCGTGGCAC
GACAGGTTTCCCGACTGGAAAGCGGGCAGTGAGCGCAACGCAATTAATGTGAGTTAGCTCACTCATTAGG
CACCCCAGGCTTTACACTTTATGCTTCCGGCTCGTATGTTGTGTGGAATTGTGAGCGGATAACAATTTCA
CACAGGAAACAGCTATGACATGATTACGAATTTCACAAATAAAGCATTTTTTTCACTGCATTCTAGTTGT
GGTTTGTCCAAACTCATCAATGTATCTTATCATGTCTGGATCAACTGGATAACTCAAGCTAACCAAAATC
ATCCCAAACTTCCCACCCCATACCCTATTACCACTGCCAATTACCTGTGGTTTCATTTACTCTAAACCTG
TGATTCCTCTGAATTATTTTCATTTTAAAGAAATTGTATTTGTTAAATATGTACTACAAACTTAGTAGT
